LOCUS       Exported 4966 bp ds-DNA circular SYN 19-FEB-2019
DEFINITION  synthetic circular DNA
ACCESSION   .
VERSION     .
KEYWORDS    .
SOURCE      synthetic DNA construct
  ORGANISM  synthetic DNA construct
REFERENCE   1 (bases 1 to 4966)
  AUTHORS   .
  TITLE     Direct Submission
  JOURNAL   Exported Friday, Feb 22, 2019 from SnapGene Viewer 4.3.2
            https://www.snapgene.com
FEATURES             Location/Qualifiers
     source          1..4966
                     /organism="synthetic DNA construct"
                     /mol_type="other DNA"
     promoter        45..115
                     /label=UBC min promoter
     CDS             188..1837
                     /label=luc2
     polyA_signal    complement(1876..2087)
                     /label=SV40 pA
     misc_feature    2111..2748
                     /label=Klf2-D'
     rep_origin      complement(3042..3724)
                     /direction=LEFT
                     /label=ColE1 ori
     CDS             complement(3851..4510)
                     /label=AmpR
     polyA_signal    4813..4861
                     /label=synthetic polyA
     misc_signal     complement(4874..4966)
                     /label=Transcription pause signal (hHBA2)
ORIGIN
        1 ggcctaactg gccggtacct gagctcgcta gcctcgagga tggggcggtg aacgccgatg
       61 attatataag gacgcgccgg gtgtggcaca gctagttccg tcgcagccgg gatttgaatt
      121 cctcgactct agaggatctg gcctcggcgg ccaagcttgg caatccggta ctgttggtaa
      181 agccaccatg gaagatgcca aaaacattaa gaagggccca gcgccattct acccactcga
      241 agacgggacc gccggcgagc agctgcacaa agccatgaag cgctacgccc tggtgcccgg
      301 caccatcgcc tttaccgacg cacatatcga ggtggacatt acctacgccg agtacttcga
      361 gatgagcgtt cggctggcag aagctatgaa gcgctatggg ctgaatacaa accatcggat
      421 cgtggtgtgc agcgagaata gcttgcagtt cttcatgccc gtgttgggtg ccctgttcat
      481 cggtgtggct gtggccccag ctaacgacat ctacaacgag cgcgagctgc tgaacagcat
      541 gggcatcagc cagcccaccg tcgtattcgt gagcaagaaa gggctgcaaa agatcctcaa
      601 cgtgcaaaag aagctaccga tcatacaaaa gatcatcatc atggatagca agaccgacta
      661 ccagggcttc caaagcatgt acaccttcgt gacttcccat ttgccacccg gcttcaacga
      721 gtacgacttc gtgcccgaga gcttcgaccg ggacaaaacc atcgccctga tcatgaacag
      781 tagtggcagt accggattgc ccaagggcgt agccctaccg caccgcaccg cttgtgtccg
      841 attcagtcat gcccgcgacc ccatcttcgg caaccagatc atccccgaca ccgctatcct
      901 cagcgtggtg ccatttcacc acggcttcgg catgttcacc acgctgggct acttgatctg
      961 cggctttcgg gtcgtgctca tgtaccgctt cgaggaggag ctattcttgc gcagcttgca
     1021 agactataag attcaatctg ccctgctggt gcccacacta tttagcttct tcgctaagag
     1081 cactctcatc gacaagtacg acctaagcaa cttgcacgag atcgccagcg gcggggcgcc
     1141 gctcagcaag gaggtaggtg aggccgtggc caaacgcttc cacctaccag gcatccgcca
     1201 gggctacggc ctgacagaaa caaccagcgc cattctgatc acccccgaag gggacgacaa
     1261 gcctggcgca gtaggcaagg tggtgccctt cttcgaggct aaggtggtgg acttggacac
     1321 cggtaagaca ctgggtgtga accagcgcgg cgagctgtgc gtccgtggcc ccatgatcat
     1381 gagcggctac gttaacaacc ccgaggctac aaacgctctc atcgacaagg acggctggct
     1441 gcacagcggc gacatcgcct actgggacga ggacgagcac ttcttcatcg tggaccggct
     1501 gaagagcctg atcaaataca agggctacca ggtagcccca gccgaactgg agagcatcct
     1561 gctgcaacac cccaacatct tcgacgccgg ggtcgccggc ctgcccgacg acgatgccgg
     1621 cgagctgccc gccgcagtcg tcgtgctgga acacggtaaa accatgaccg agaaggagat
     1681 cgtggactat gtggccagcc aggttacaac cgccaagaag ctgcgcggtg gtgttgtgtt
     1741 cgtggacgag gtgcctaaag gactgaccgg caagttggac gcccgcaaga tccgcgagat
     1801 tctcattaag gccaagaagg gcggcaagat cgccgtgtaa taattctaga gtcggggcgg
     1861 ccggccgctt cgagcagaca tgataagata cattgatgag tttggacaaa ccacaactag
     1921 aatgcagtga aaaaaatgct ttatttgtga aatttgtgat gctattgctt tatttgtaac
     1981 cattataagc tgcaataaac aagttaacaa caacaattgc attcatttta tgtttcaggt
     2041 tcagggggag gtgtgggagg ttttttaaag caagtaaaac ctctacaaat gtggtaaaat
     2101 cgataaggat ctgcatccca agcaccaagc aggtgacaca cccatgtcat cccagtacta
     2161 gggaagcagg caggaggatc ctgagttcaa aagtatccac agctatggtg agctatggct
     2221 accctttgct acatgacttt tttttttcct aaagtttaaa gtcataacca acatgttcct
     2281 aaaagtggtc aagcctcgct tgtccaggaa aaagagtttt gaaacatact cacaagcacc
     2341 actgtcttgc tttaagctac agtagtagat cacaacaaac cagactgaac tgggctacga
     2401 ccttgggaag aatctgcact taacctggct agtgcagttg acatgacaaa gacagggcct
     2461 tcagtctaga gcctcacaca aaagaggcca ccaacagaag ccaggaggcc aatcaagccc
     2521 agaatttttt tttattgtgt ttctagtttg caaagagtgt gactttgaaa tgcctaatct
     2581 gcatcttttc cctaaaacca aaaaaacaaa caaaaccaac tcggaataac aacaacaaca
     2641 aaaaagcttg tagaaagtgg tatggggtgt ggcagcctgt tcctccagct tcagcctccg
     2701 gattgccagg aactggggat tgaagccgcc tttcttggtc ccctatccgt cgaccgatgc
     2761 ccttgagagc cttcaaccca gtcagctcct tccggtgggc gcggggcatg actatcgtcg
     2821 ccgcacttat gactgtcttc tttatcatgc aactcgtagg acaggtgccg gcagcgctct
     2881 tccgcttcct cgctcactga ctcgctgcgc tcggtcgttc ggctgcggcg agcggtatca
     2941 gctcactcaa aggcggtaat acggttatcc acagaatcag gggataacgc aggaaagaac
     3001 atgtgagcaa aaggccagca aaaggccagg aaccgtaaaa aggccgcgtt gctggcgttt
     3061 ttccataggc tccgcccccc tgacgagcat cacaaaaatc gacgctcaag tcagaggtgg
     3121 cgaaacccga caggactata aagataccag gcgtttcccc ctggaagctc cctcgtgcgc
     3181 tctcctgttc cgaccctgcc gcttaccgga tacctgtccg cctttctccc ttcgggaagc
     3241 gtggcgcttt ctcatagctc acgctgtagg tatctcagtt cggtgtaggt cgttcgctcc
     3301 aagctgggct gtgtgcacga accccccgtt cagcccgacc gctgcgcctt atccggtaac
     3361 tatcgtcttg agtccaaccc ggtaagacac gacttatcgc cactggcagc agccactggt
     3421 aacaggatta gcagagcgag gtatgtaggc ggtgctacag agttcttgaa gtggtggcct
     3481 aactacggct acactagaag aacagtattt ggtatctgcg ctctgctgaa gccagttacc
     3541 ttcggaaaaa gagttggtag ctcttgatcc ggcaaacaaa ccaccgctgg tagcggtggt
     3601 ttttttgttt gcaagcagca gattacgcgc agaaaaaaag gatctcaaga agatcctttg
     3661 atcttttcta cggggtctga cgctcagtgg aacgaaaact cacgttaagg gattttggtc
     3721 atgagattat caaaaaggat cttcacctag atccttttaa attaaaaatg aagttttaaa
     3781 tcaatctaaa gtatatatga gtaaacttgg tctgacagcg gccgcaaatg ctaaaccact
     3841 gcagtggtta ccagtgcttg atcagtgagg caccgatctc agcgatctgc ctatttcgtt
     3901 cgtccatagt ggcctgactc cccgtcgtgt agatcactac gattcgtgag ggcttaccat
     3961 caggccccag cgcagcaatg atgccgcgag agccgcgttc accggccccc gatttgtcag
     4021 caatgaacca gccagcaggg agggccgagc gaagaagtgg tcctgctact ttgtccgcct
     4081 ccatccagtc tatgagctgc tgtcgtgatg ctagagtaag aagttcgcca gtgagtagtt
     4141 tccgaagagt tgtggccatt gctactggca tcgtggtatc acgctcgtcg ttcggtatgg
     4201 cttcgttcaa ctctggttcc cagcggtcaa gccgggtcac atgatcaccc atattatgaa
     4261 gaaatgcagt cagctcctta gggcctccga tcgttgtcag aagtaagttg gccgcggtgt
     4321 tgtcgctcat ggtaatggca gcactacaca attctcttac cgtcatgcca tccgtaagat
     4381 gcttttccgt gaccggcgag tactcaacca agtcgttttg tgagtagtgt atacggcgac
     4441 caagctgctc ttgcccggcg tctatacggg acaacaccgc gccacatagc agtactttga
     4501 aagtgctcat catcgggaat cgttcttcgg ggcggaaaga ctcaaggatc ttgccgctat
     4561 tgagatccag ttcgatatag cccactcttg cacccagttg atcttcagca tcttttactt
     4621 tcaccagcgt ttcggggtgt gcaaaaacag gcaagcaaaa tgccgcaaag aagggaatga
     4681 gtgcgacacg aaaatgttgg atgctcatac tcgtcctttt tcaatattat tgaagcattt
     4741 atcagggtta ctagtacgtc tctcaaggat aagtaagtaa tattaaggta cgggaggtat
     4801 tggacaggcc gcaataaaat atctttattt tcattacatc tgtgtgttgg ttttttgtgt
     4861 gaatcgatag tactaacata cgctctccat caaaacaaaa cgaaacaaaa caaactagca
     4921 aaataggctg tccccagtgc aagtgcaggt gccagaacat ttctct
//
