>Addgene plasmid #124199 | KA2626_pGL4-UBCmin-luc2/Klf2-D' | addgene full sequence | sequence record 239538 | Addgene NGS Result
AGGATAAGTAAGTAATATTAAGGTACGGGAGGTATTGGACAGGCCGCAATAAAATATCTTTATTTTCATT
ACATCTGTGTGTTGGTTTTTTGTGTGAATCGATAGTACTAACATACGCTCTCCATCAAAACAAAACGAAA
CAAAACAAACTAGCAAAATAGGCTGTCCCCAGTGCAAGTGCAGGTGCCAGAACATTTCTCTGGCCTAACT
GGCCGGTACCTGAGCTCGCTAGCCTCGAGGATGGGGCGGTGAACGCCGATGATTATATAAGGACGCGCCG
GGTGTGGCACAGCTAGTTCCGTCGCAGCCGGGATTTGAATTCCTCGACTCTAGAGGATCTGGCCTCGGCG
GCCAAGCTTGGCAATCCGGTACTGTTGGTAAAGCCACCATGGAAGATGCCAAAAACATTAAGAAGGGCCC
AGCGCCATTCTACCCACTCGAAGACGGGACCGCCGGCGAGCAGCTGCACAAAGCCATGAAGCGCTACGCC
CTGGTGCCCGGCACCATCGCCTTTACCGACGCACATATCGAGGTGGACATTACCTACGCCGAGTACTTCG
AGATGAGCGTTCGGCTGGCAGAAGCTATGAAGCGCTATGGGCTGAATACAAACCATCGGATCGTGGTGTG
CAGCGAGAATAGCTTGCAGTTCTTCATGCCCGTGTTGGGTGCCCTGTTCATCGGTGTGGCTGTGGCCCCA
GCTAACGACATCTACAACGAGCGCGAGCTGCTGAACAGCATGGGCATCAGCCAGCCCACCGTCGTATTCG
TGAGCAAGAAAGGGCTGCAAAAGATCCTCAACGTGCAAAAGAAGCTACCGATCATACAAAAGATCATCAT
CATGGATAGCAAGACCGACTACCAGGGCTTCCAAAGCATGTACACCTTCGTGACTTCCCATTTGCCACCC
GGCTTCAACGAGTACGACTTCGTGCCCGAGAGCTTCGACCGGGACAAAACCATCGCCCTGATCATGAACA
GTAGTGGCAGTACCGGATTGCCCAAGGGCGTAGCCCTACCGCACCGCACCGCTTGTGTCCGATTCAGTCA
TGCCCGCGACCCCATCTTCGGCAACCAGATCATCCCCGACACCGCTATCCTCAGCGTGGTGCCATTTCAC
CACGGCTTCGGCATGTTCACCACGCTGGGCTACTTGATCTGCGGCTTTCGGGTCGTGCTCATGTACCGCT
TCGAGGAGGAGCTATTCTTGCGCAGCTTGCAAGACTATAAGATTCAATCTGCCCTGCTGGTGCCCACACT
ATTTAGCTTCTTCGCTAAGAGCACTCTCATCGACAAGTACGACCTAAGCAACTTGCACGAGATCGCCAGC
GGCGGGGCGCCGCTCAGCAAGGAGGTAGGTGAGGCCGTGGCCAAACGCTTCCACCTACCAGGCATCCGCC
AGGGCTACGGCCTGACAGAAACAACCAGCGCCATTCTGATCACCCCCGAAGGGGACGACAAGCCTGGCGC
AGTAGGCAAGGTGGTGCCCTTCTTCGAGGCTAAGGTGGTGGACTTGGACACCGGTAAGACACTGGGTGTG
AACCAGCGCGGCGAGCTGTGCGTCCGTGGCCCCATGATCATGAGCGGCTACGTTAACAACCCCGAGGCTA
CAAACGCTCTCATCGACAAGGACGGCTGGCTGCACAGCGGCGACATCGCCTACTGGGACGAGGACGAGCA
CTTCTTCATCGTGGACCGGCTGAAGAGCCTGATCAAATACAAGGGCTACCAGGTAGCCCCAGCCGAACTG
GAGAGCATCCTGCTGCAACACCCCAACATCTTCGACGCCGGGGTCGCCGGCCTGCCCGACGACGATGCCG
GCGAGCTGCCCGCCGCAGTCGTCGTGCTGGAACACGGTAAAACCATGACCGAGAAGGAGATCGTGGACTA
TGTGGCCAGCCAGGTTACAACCGCCAAGAAGCTGCGCGGTGGTGTTGTGTTCGTGGACGAGGTGCCTAAA
GGACTGACCGGCAAGTTGGACGCCCGCAAGATCCGCGAGATTCTCATTAAGGCCAAGAAGGGCGGCAAGA
TCGCCGTGTAATAATTCTAGAGTCGGGGCGGCCGGCCGCTTCGAGCAGACATGATAAGATACATTGATGA
GTTTGGACAAACCACAACTAGAATGCAGTGAAAAAAATGCTTTATTTGTGAAATTTGTGATGCTATTGCT
TTATTTGTAACCATTATAAGCTGCAATAAACAAGTTAACAACAACAATTGCATTCATTTTATGTTTCAGG
TTCAGGGGGAGGTGTGGGAGGTTTTTTAAAGCAAGTAAAACCTCTACAAATGTGGTAAAATCGATAAGGA
TCTGCATCCCAAGCACCAAGCAGGTGACACACCCATGTCATCCCAGTACTAGGGAAGCAGGCAGGAGGAT
CCTGAGTTCAAAAGTATCCACAGCTATGGTGAGCTATGGCTACCCTTTGCTACATGACTTTTTTTTTTTC
CTAAAGTTTAAAGTCATAACCAACATGTTCCTAAAAGTGGTCAAGCCTCGCTTGTCCAGGAAAAAGAGTT
TTGAAACATACTCACAAGCACCACTGTCTTGCTTTAAGCTACAGTAGTAGATCACAACAAACCAGACTGA
ACTGGGCTACGACCTTGGGAAGAATCTGCACTTAACCTGGCTAGTGCAGTTGACATGACAAAGACAGGGC
CTTCAGTCTAGAGCCTCACACAAAAGAGGCCACCAACAGAAGCCAGGAGGCCAATCAAGCCCAGAATTTT
TTTTTATTGTGTTTCTAGTTTGCAAAGAGTGTGACTTTGAAATGCCTAATCTGCATCTTTTCCCTAAAAC
CAAAAAAACAAACAAAACCAACTCGGAATAACAACAACAACAAAAAAGCTTGTAGAAAGTGGTATGGGGT
GTGGCAGCCTGTTCCTCCAGCTTCAGCCTCCGGATTGCCAGGAACTGGGGACTGAAGCCGCCTTCTTGGT
CCCCTATCGTCGACCGATGCCCTTGAGAGCCTTCAACCCAGTCAGCTCCTTCCGGTGGGCGCGGGGCATG
ACTATCGTCGCCGCACTTATGACTGTCTTCTTTATCATGCAACTCGTAGGACAGGTGCCGGCAGCGCTCT
TCCGCTTCCTCGCTCACTGACTCGCTGCGCTCGGTCGTTCGGCTGCGGCGAGCGGTATCAGCTCACTCAA
AGGCGGTAATACGGTTATCCACAGAATCAGGGGATAACGCAGGAAAGAACATGTGAGCAAAAGGCCAGCA
AAAGGCCAGGAACCGTAAAAAGGCCGCGTTGCTGGCGTTTTTCCATAGGCTCCGCCCCCCTGACGAGCAT
CACAAAAATCGACGCTCAAGTCAGAGGTGGCGAAACCCGACAGGACTATAAAGATACCAGGCGTTTCCCC
CTGGAAGCTCCCTCGTGCGCTCTCCTGTTCCGACCCTGCCGCTTACCGGATACCTGTCCGCCTTTCTCCC
TTCGGGAAGCGTGGCGCTTTCTCATAGCTCACGCTGTAGGTATCTCAGTTCGGTGTAGGTCGTTCGCTCC
AAGCTGGGCTGTGTGCACGAACCCCCCGTTCAGCCCGACCGCTGCGCCTTATCCGGTAACTATCGTCTTG
AGTCCAACCCGGTAAGACACGACTTATCGCCACTGGCAGCAGCCACTGGTAACAGGATTAGCAGAGCGAG
GTATGTAGGCGGTGCTACAGAGTTCTTGAAGTGGTGGCCTAACTACGGCTACACTAGAAGAACAGTATTT
GGTATCTGCGCTCTGCTGAAGCCAGTTACCTTCGGAAAAAGAGTTGGTAGCTCTTGATCCGGCAAACAAA
CCACCGCTGGTAGCGGTGGTTTTTTTGTTTGCAAGCAGCAGATTACGCGCAGAAAAAAAGGATCTCAAGA
AGATCCTTTGATCTTTTCTACGGGGTCTGACGCTCAGTGGAACGAAAACTCACGTTAAGGGATTTTGGTC
ATGAGATTATCAAAAAGGATCTTCACCTAGATCCTTTTAAATTAAAAATGAAGTTTTAAATCAATCTAAA
GTATATATGAGTAAACTTGGTCTGACAGCGGCCGCAAATGCTAAACCACTGCAGTGGTTACCAGTGCTTG
ATCAGTGAGGCACCGATCTCAGCGATCTGCCTATTTCGTTCGTCCATAGTGGCCTGACTCCCCGTCGTGT
AGATCACTACGATTCGTGAGGGCTTACCATCAGGCCCCAGCGCAGCAATGATGCCGCGAGAGCCGCGTTC
ACCGGCCCCCGATTTGTCAGCAATGAACCAGCCAGCAGGGAGGGCCGAGCGAAGAAGTGGTCCTGCTACT
TTGTCCGCCTCCATCCAGTCTATGAGCTGCTGTCGTGATGCTAGAGTAAGAAGTTCGCCAGTGAGTAGTT
TCCGAAGAGTTGTGGCCATTGCTACTGGCATCGTGGTATCACGCTCGTCGTTCGGTATGGCTTCGTTCAA
CTCTGGTTCCCAGCGGTCAAGCCGGGTCACATGATCACCCATATTATGAAGAAATGCAGTCAGCTCCTTA
GGGCCTCCGATCGTTGTCAGAAGTAAGTTGGCCGCGGTGTTGTCGCTCATGGTAATGGCAGCACTACACA
ATTCTCTTACCGTCATGCCATCCGTAAGATGCTTTTCCGTGACCGGCGAGTACTCAACCAAGTCGTTTTG
TGAGTAGTGTATACGGCGACCAAGCTGCTCTTGCCCGGCGTCTATACGGGACAACACCGCGCCACATAGC
AGTACTTTGAAAGTGCTCATCATCGGGAATCGTTCTTCGGGGCGGAAAGACTCAAGGATCTTGCCGCTAT
TGAGATCCAGTTCGATATAGCCCACTCTTGCACCCAGTTGATCTTCAGCATCTTTTACTTTCACCAGCGT
TTCGGGGTGTGCAAAAACAGGCAAGCAAAATGCCGCAAAGAAGGGAATGAGTGCGACACGAAAATGTTGG
ATGCTCATACTCGTCCTTTTTCAATATTATTGAAGCATTTATCAGGGTTACTAGTACGTCTCTCA
Features (pLannotate 1.2.2; 10 found; start..end, strand, type, name):
     48..96      +  polyA_signal   poly(A) signal: synthetic polyadenylation signal
    110..201     +  misc_feature   pause site: RNA polymerase II transcriptional pause signal from the human α2 globin gene
    242..317     +  promoter       UbC promoter (fragment): human ubiquitin C promoter
    389..2041    +  CDS            luciferase: firefly luciferase synthetic luc2 version of the luciferase gene
   2085..2206    -  polyA_signal   SV40 poly(A) signal: SV40 polyadenylation signal
   2229..2297    -  CDS            large T antigen (fragment): large T antigen from SV40 (simian virus 40)
   2948..3080    +  CDS            TcR (fragment): tetracycline efflux protein; tet; confers resistance to tetracycline
   3260..3848    -  rep_origin     ori: high-copy-number ColE1/pMB1/pBR322/pUC origin of replication
   4048..4908    -  CDS            AmpR: β-lactamase confers resistance to ampicillin, carbenicillin, and related antibiotics
   4909..4950    -  promoter       AmpR promoter (fragment): bla
