[The description below was written by a language model from this plasmid's Addgene catalogue record, the feature table of its GenBank file and pLannotate feature annotations shown in this document.]
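Description:
KA2626_pGL4-UBCmin-luc2/Klf2-D' is a firefly luciferase reporter plasmid of about 5 kb, built on a pGL4-derived backbone and designed to measure the activity of a mouse Klf2 enhancer element in transfected mammalian cells. It is propagated in E. coli as a high-copy plasmid through a ColE1/pUC-type origin of replication and is selected with ampicillin via the β-lactamase (AmpR) gene.

The reporter unit consists of a short minimal promoter taken from the human ubiquitin C gene (UBCmin, roughly 70 bp), followed by luc2, the synthetic codon-optimised version of firefly luciferase, and an SV40 polyadenylation signal. A minimal promoter of this kind is expected to give low basal transcription on its own, so luciferase output depends largely on any enhancer placed in cis. Here the test fragment, annotated as Klf2-D' and about 640 bp long, lies downstream of the luc2 cassette just after the SV40 poly(A) region rather than in front of the promoter, so it is assayed for position-independent enhancer function. Upstream of the promoter sit a synthetic poly(A) signal and an RNA polymerase II transcriptional pause site from the human α2-globin gene, standard pGL4 elements that block read-through transcription from the backbone and so reduce background signal. Small fragments matched automatically to SV40 large T antigen and a tetracycline resistance gene appear to be incidental partial matches rather than functional genes.

The record states the purpose as a luciferase reporter driven by the Klf2 enhancer, deposited with a study of enhancer activation during reprogramming to naive pluripotency. The exact cloning sites and what the D' designation denotes are not stated.
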