Addgene plasmid #124199: KA2626_pGL4-UBCmin-luc2/Klf2-D'
Purpose: Luciferase reporter driven by the Klf2 enhancer
Depositing lab: Hans Schöler. Depositing organization: Max Planck Institute for Molecular Biomedicine. Publication: Esrrb Unlocks Silenced Enhancers for Reprogramming to Naive Pluripotency. Adachi K, Kopp W, Wu G, Heising S, Greber B, Stehling M, Arauzo-Bravo MJ, Boerno ST, Timmermann B, Vingron M, Scholer HR. Cell Stem Cell. 2018 Aug 2;23(2):266-275.e6. doi: 10.1016/j.stem.2018.05.020. Epub 2018 Jun 14. PubMed 29910149.
Backbone
  Vector backbone: pGL4-UBCmin-luc2
  Vector type: Luciferase
Growth in bacteria
  Bacterial resistance: Ampicillin, 100 μg/mL
  Growth temperature: 37°C
  Growth strain: DH5alpha
  Copy number: High Copy
Gene/Insert
  Gene/Insert name: Klf2 enhancer
  Species: M. musculus (mouse)
  Promoter: UBCmin
  Cloning method: Restriction Enzyme; 5′ cloning site Unknown (unknown if destroyed)
Terms and licenses: Academic/Nonprofit Terms; Industry Terms: Not Available to Industry
How to cite: KA2626_pGL4-UBCmin-luc2/Klf2-D' was a gift from Hans Schöler (Addgene plasmid # 124199 ; http://n2t.net/addgene:124199 ; RRID:Addgene_124199)
